>Addgene plasmid #64007 | pST44 | depositor full sequence | sequence record 177413 | Full Sequence
GGCACCATGCATCGATCCCGCGAAATTAATACGACTCACTATAGGGAGACCACAACGGTTTCCCTCTAGA
AGGCCTAGATCTTGTAAAACGACGGCCAGTGAATTCCCCGGGAAGCTTCGCCAGGGTTTTCCCAGTCGAG
CTCGATATCGGTACCAGCGGATAACAATTTCACATCCGGATTCGCGAACGCGTCTCGAGAGATCCGGCTG
CTAACAAAGCCCGAAAGGAAGCTGAGTTGGCTGCTGCCACCGCTGAGCAATAACTAGCATAACCCCTTGG
GGCCTCTAAACGGGTCTTGAGGGGTTTTTTGCTGAAAGGAGGAACTATATCCGACTAGTAGCCCGCCTAA
TGAGCGGGCTTTTTTTTAATTCCCCTATTTGTTTATTTTTCTAAATACATTCAAATATGTATCCGCTCAT
GAGACAATAACCCTGATAAATGCTTCAATAATATTGAAAAAGGAAGAGTATGAGTATTCAACATTTCCGT
GTCGCCCTTATTCCCTTTTTTGCGGCATTTTGCCTTCCTGTTTTTGCTCACCCAGAAACGCTCGTGAAAG
TAAAAGACGCAGAGGACCAATTGGGGGCACGAGTGGGATACATAGAACTGGACTTGAATAGCGGTAAAAT
CCTTGAGAGTTTTCGCCCTGAAGAGCGTTTTCCAATGATGAGCACTTTCAAAGTTCTGCTATGTGGAGCA
GTATTATCCCGTGTAGATGCGGGGCAAGAGCAACTCGGACGACGAATACACTATTCGCAGAATGACTTGG
TTGAATACTCCCCAGTGACAGAAAAGCACCTTACGGACGGAATGACGGTAAGAGAATTATGTAGTGCCGC
CATAACGATGAGTGATAACACTGCGGCGAACTTACTTCTGACAACCATCGGTGGACCGAAGGAATTAACC
GCTTTTTTGCACAATATGGGAGACCATGTAACTCGCCTTGACCGTTGGGAACCAGAACTGAATGAAGCCA
TACCAAACGACGAGCGAGACACCACAATGCCTGCGGCAATGGCAACAACATTACGCAAACTATTAACTGG
CGAACTACTTACTCTGGCTTCACGGCAACAATTAATAGACTGGCTTGAAGCGGATAAAGTTGCAGGACCA
CTACTGCGTTCGGCACTTCCTGCTGGCTGGTTTATTGCTGATAAATCTGGGGCAGGAGAGCGTGGTTCAC
GGGGTATCATTGCCGCACTTGGACCAGATGGTAAGCCTTCCCGTATCGTAGTTATCTACACGACGGGTAG
TCAGGCAACTATGGACGAACGAAATAGACAGATTGCTGAAATAGGGGCTTCACTGATTAAGCATTGGTAA
ACCGATACAATTAAAGGCTCCTTTTGGAGCCTTTTTTTTTGGACGGACCGGTAGAAAAGATCAAAGGATC
TTCTTGAGATCCTTTTTTTCTGCGCGTAATCTGCTGCTTGCAAACAAAAAAACCACCGCTACCAGCGGTG
GTTTGTTTGCCGGATCAAGAGCTACCAACTCTTTTTCCGAAGGTAACTGGCTTCAGCAGAGCGCAGATAC
CAAATACTGTCCTTCTAGTGTAGCCGTAGTTAGGCCACCACTTCAAGAACTCTGTAGCACCGCCTACATA
CCTCGCTCTGCTAATCCTGTTACCAGTGGCTGCTGCCAGTGGCGATAAGTCGTGTCTTACCGGGTTGGAC
TCAAGACGATAGTTACCGGATAAGGCGCAGCGGTCGGGCTGAACGGGGGGTTCGTGCACACAGCCCAGCT
TGGAGCGAACGACCTACACCGAACTGAGATACCTACAGCGTGAGCTATGAGAAAGCGCCACGCTTCCCGA
AGGGAGAAAGGCGGACAGGTATCCGGTAAGCGGCAGGGTCGGAACAGGAGAGCGCACGAGGGAGCTTCCA
GGGGGAAACGCCTGGTATCTTTATAGTCCTGTCGGGTTTCGCCACCTCTGACTTGAGCGTCGATTTTTGT
GATGCTCGTCAGGGGGGCGGAGCCTATGGAAAAACGCCAGCAACGCGGCCTTTTTACGGTTCCTGGCCTT
TTGCTGGCCTTTTGCTCACATGTTCTTTCCTGCGTTATCCCCTGATTCTGTGGATAACCGTATTACCGCC
TTTGAGTGAGCTGATACCGCTCGCCGCAGCCGAACGACCGAGCGCAGCGAGTCAGTGAGCGAGGAAGCGG
AAGAGCGCCTGATGCGGTATTTTCTCCTTACGCATCTGTGCGGTATTTCACACCGCAATGGTGCACTCTC
AGTACAATCTGCTCTGATGCCGCATAGTTAAGCCAGTATACACTCCGCTATCGCTACGTGACTGGGTCAT
GGCTGCGCCCCGACACCCGCCAACACCCGCTGACGCGCCCTGACGGGCTTGTCTGCTCCCGGCATCCGCT
TACAGACAAGCTGTGACCGTCTCCGGGAGCTGCATGTGTCAGAGGTTTTCACCGTCATCACCGAAACGCG
CGAGGCAGCTGCGGTAAAGCTCATCAGCGTGGTCGTGAAGCGATTCACAGATGTCTGCCTGTTCATCCGC
GTCCAGCTCGTTGAGTTTCTCCAGAAGCGTTAATGTCTGGCTTCTGATAAAGCGGGCCATGTTAAGGGCG
GTTTTTTCCTGTTTGGTCACTGATGCCTCCGTGTAAGGGGGATTTCTGTTCATGGGGTAATGATACCGAT
GAAACGAGAGAGGATGCTCACGATACGGGTTACTGATGATGAACATGCCCGGTTACTGGAACGTTGTGAG
GGTAAACAACTGGCGGTATGGATGCGGCGGGACCAGAGAAAAATCACTCAGGGTCAATGCCAGCGCTTCG
TTAATACAGATGTAGGTGTT
Features (pLannotate 1.2.2; 12 found; start..end, strand, type, name):
     27..45      +  promoter       T7 promoter: promoter for bacteriophage T7 RNA polymerase
     82..104     -  CDS            lacZα (fragment): LacZα fragment of β-galactosidase; lacZ fragment
    119..137     -  CDS            lacZα (fragment): LacZα fragment of β-galactosidase; lacZ fragment
    207..256     +  CDS            SET1 (fragment): solubility-enhancement tag derived from T7 phage gene 10B
    264..311     +  terminator     T7 terminator: transcription terminator for bacteriophage T7 RNA polymerase
    378..469     +  promoter       AmpR promoter: bla
    470..1327    +  CDS            bla: BLAT_ECOLX - Experimental evidence at protein level: Swiss-Prot protein existence level 1. TEM-type are the most prevalent beta-lactamases in enterobacteria; they hydrolyze the beta-lactam bond in susceptible beta-lactam antibiotics, thus conferring resistance to penicillins and cephalosporins. TEM-3 and TEM-4 are capable of hydrolyzing cefotaxime and ceftazidime. TEM-5 is capable of hydrolyzing ceftazidime. TEM-6 is capable of hydrolyzing ceftazidime and aztreonam. TEM-8/CAZ-2, TEM- 16/CAZ-7 and TEM-24/CAZ-6 are markedly active against ceftazidime. IRT- 4 shows resistance to beta-lactamase in
   1334..1373    +  terminator     fd terminator: central terminator from bacteriophage fd (Otsuka and Kunisawa, 1982)
   1404..1992    +  rep_origin     ori: high-copy-number ColE1/pMB1/pBR322/pUC origin of replication
   2178..2317    -  misc_feature   bom: basis of mobility region from pBR322
   2419..2610    -  CDS            rop: Rop protein, which maintains plasmids at low copy number; rop
   2650..2760    +  CDS            mbeC (fragment): MBEC_ECOLX - Experimental evidence at protein level: Swiss-Prot protein existence level 1. Required for efficient mobilization of ColE1 plasmid and is thus essential to promote the specific transfer of the plasmid during conjugation. Probably functions by inducing DNA bending, helping the MbeA relaxase to melt the DNA around the nic site and cleave the phosphodiester bond. Binds specifically double-stranded DNA (dsDNA) containing the ColE1 oriT but does not recognize the inverted repeat (IR). From Escherichia coli.
