[The description below was written by a language model from this plasmid's Addgene catalogue record and pLannotate feature annotations shown in this document.]
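Description:
pST44 is an empty bacterial expression backbone of about 2.8 kb that serves as the polycistronic cloning vector of the pST44 plasmid suite, a system designed for co-expressing the subunits of protein complexes in Escherichia coli. It carries no insert. The plasmid is maintained in E. coli through a ColE1/pMB1-family origin of replication, accompanied by the pBR322-derived bom (basis of mobility) region and the rop gene, whose product normally restrains copy number. The catalogue entry itself lists copy number as unknown. Selection is by ampicillin, conferred by a TEM-type β-lactamase gene (bla) driven by its own AmpR promoter and followed by a bacteriophage fd terminator. A short mbeC fragment near the end of the record is most likely a remnant of ColE1-type backbone sequence rather than a functional element.

The expression region is compact: a T7 promoter lies roughly 200 bp upstream of a T7 terminator, so that genes cloned between them would be transcribed as a single message by T7 RNA polymerase. This implies use in a host that supplies that polymerase, although the record names only a cloning strain. No lac operator or lacI gene is annotated. The small lacZα and SET1 (T7 gene 10B-derived) hits within this interval are short fragments. They probably reflect sequence similarity in the polylinker and in the region flanking the terminator rather than working coding sequences. The feature table does not annotate the individual cloning cassettes or ribosome binding sites, so the exact layout of the polycistronic cloning sites cannot be described from the record. The vector is typically the recipient into which coding regions are assembled for expression of multi-protein complexes.
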