Addgene plasmid #64007: pST44
Purpose: (Empty Backbone) polycistronic cloning vector for pST44 plasmid suite
Depositing lab: Song Tan. Depositing organization: Pennsylvania State University. Publication: The pST44 polycistronic expression system for producing protein complexes in Escherichia coli. Tan S, Kern RC, Selleck W. Protein Expr Purif. 2005 Apr;40(2):385-95. 10.1016/j.pep.2004.12.002 PubMed 15766881.
Backbone
  Vector backbone: pST44
  Vector type: Bacterial Expression
Growth in bacteria
  Bacterial resistance: Ampicillin, 100 μg/mL
  Growth temperature: 37°C
  Growth strain: DH5alpha
  Copy number: Unknown
Gene/Insert
  Gene/Insert name: None
Terms and licenses: Academic/Nonprofit Terms; Industry Terms: Not Available to Industry
How to cite: pST44 was a gift from Song Tan (Addgene plasmid # 64007 ; http://n2t.net/addgene:64007 ; RRID:Addgene_64007)
