>Addgene plasmid #64007 | pST44 | addgene partial sequence | sequence record 129349 | T7term 5'-GCTAGTTATTGCTCAGCGG-3'
CGCTGGTACCGATATCGAGCTCGACTGGGAAAACCCTGGCGAAGCTTCCCGGGGAATTCACTGGCCGTCG
TTTTACAAGATCTAGGCCTTCTAGAGGGAAACCGTTGTGGTCTCCCTATAGTGAGTCGTATTAATTTCGC
GGGATCGATGCATGGTGCCAACACCTACATCTGTATTAACGAAGCGCTGGCATTGACCCTGAGTGATTTT
TCTCTGGTCCCGCCGCATCCATACCGCCAGTTGTTTACCCTCACAACGTTCCAGTAACCGGGCATGTTCA
TCATCAGTAACCCGTATCGTGAGCATCCTCTCTCGTTTCATCGGTATCATTACCCCATGAACAGAAATCC
CCCTTACACGGAGGCATCAGTGACCAAACAGGAAAAAACCGCCCTTAACATGGCCCGCTTTATCAGAAGC
CAGACATTAACGCTTCTGGAGAAACTCAACGAGCTGGACGCGGATGAACAGGCAGACATCTGTGAATCGC
TTCACGACCACGCTGATGAGCTTTACCGCAGCTGCCTCGCGCGTTTCGGTGATGACGGTGAAAACCTCTG
ACACATGCAGCTCCCGGAGACGGTCACAGCTTGTCTGTAAGCGGATGCCGGGAGCAGACAAGCCCGTCAG
GGCGCGTCAGCGGGTGTTGGCGGGTGTCGGGGCGCAGCCATGACCCAGTCACGTAGCGATAGCGGAGTGT
ATACTGGCTTAACTATGCGGCATCAGAGCAGA
