>Addgene plasmid #64007 | pST44 | addgene partial sequence | sequence record 129351 | T7 5'-TAATACGACTCACTATAGGG-3'
GAGCTCGATATCGGTACCAGCGGATAACAATTTCACATCCGGATTCGCGAACGCGTCTCGAGAGATCCGG
CTGCTAACAAAGCCCGAAAGGAAGCTGAGTTGGCTGCTGCCACCGCTGAGCAATAACTAGCATAACCCCT
TGGGGCCTCTAAACGGGTCTTGAGGGGTTTTTTGCTGAAAGGAGGAACTATATCCGACTAGTAGCCCGCC
TAATGAGCGGGCTTTTTTTTAATTCCCCTATTTGTTTATTTTTCTAAATACATTCAAATATGTATCCGCT
CATGAGACAATAACCCTGATAAATGCTTCAATAATATTGAAAAAGGAAGAGTATGAGTATTCAACATTTC
CGTGTCGCCCTTATTCCCTTTTTTGCGGCATTTTGCCTTCCTGTTTTTGCTCACCCAGAAACGCTCGTGA
AAGTAA
